>Addgene plasmid #121010 | C108m | addgene full sequence | sequence record 236173 | Addgene NGS Result
TATAAAAATAGGCGTATCACGAGGCAGAATTTCAGATAAAAAAAATCCTTAGCTTTCGCTAAGGATGATT
TCTGGAATTCGCGGCCGCTTCTAGAGACTAGTGGGTCTCAAATGGTCAGTAAAGGCGAAGCAGTTATCAA
AGAGTTCATGCGCTTCAAAGTTCATATGGAAGGGTCGATGAACGGGCACGAATTTGAAATTGAAGGCGAA
GGCGAAGGCCGCCCATATGAAGGGACCCAAACCGCAAAGCTTAAGGTTACTAAAGGCGGTCCATTACCCT
TTTCGTGGGACATTTTAAGCCCACAGTTTATGTACGGGAGTCGCGCTTTCATCAAGCACCCTGCGGACAT
CCCAGATTACTACAAACAGTCTTTCCCCGAGGGGTTCAAGTGGGAGCGCGTGATGAACTTCGAGGATGGC
GGAGCCGTGACGGTCACCCAAGATACCTCTTTGGAGGACGGTACGTTGATCTACAAAGTGAAATTGCGTG
GCACGAATTTTCCACCTGATGGGCCTGTCATGCAGAAAAAGACAATGGGATGGGAAGCTTCCACGGAGCG
CCTTTACCCAGAGGACGGTGTTCTTAAAGGGGATATCAAAATGGCGCTGCGTCTTAAAGATGGAGGCCGC
TACCTGGCGGACTTCAAGACTACTTACAAGGCCAAAAAACCAGTGCAGATGCCGGGTGCGTACAATGTAG
ATCGTAAATTAGATATTACAAGTCACAATGAAGATTACACGGTCGTAGAGCAGTATGAGCGCAGTGAGGG
GCGTCACTCTACGGGCGGTATGGACGAGTTATACAAGGCGGCGAACAAAAACGAAGAAAACACCAACGAA
GTGCCGACCTTTATGCTGAACGCGGGCCAGGCGAACAGAAGACGAGTTTAAAGGTAGAGACCTACTAGTA
GCGGCCGCTGCAGGCTTCCTCGCTCACTGACTCGCTGCGCTCGGTCGTTCGGCTGCGGCGAGCGGTATCA
GCTCACTCAAAGGCGGTAATACGGTTATCCACAGAATCAGGGGATAACGCAGGAAAGAACATGTGAGCAA
AAGGCCAGCAAAAGGCCAGGAACCGTAAAAAGGCCGCGTTGCTGGCGTTTTTCCACAGGCTCCGCCCCCC
TGACGAGCATCACAAAAATCGACGCTCAAGTCAGAGGTGGCGAAACCCGACAGGACTATAAAGATACCAG
GCGTTTCCCCCTGGAAGCTCCCTCGTGCGCTCTCCTGTTCCGACCCTGCCGCTTACCGGATACCTGTCCG
CCTTTCTCCCTTCGGGAAGCGTGGCGCTTTCTCATAGCTCACGCTGTAGGTATCTCAGTTCGGTGTAGGT
CGTTCGCTCCAAGCTGGGCTGTGTGCACGAACCCCCCGTTCAGCCCGACCGCTGCGCCTTATCCGGTAAC
TATCGTCTTGAGTCCAACCCGGTAAGACACGACTTATCGCCACTGGCAGCAGCCACTGGTAACAGGATTA
GCAGAGCGAGGTATGTAGGCGGTGCTACAGAGTTCTTGAAGTGGTGGCCTAACTACGGCTACACTAGAAG
AACAGTATTTGGTATCTGCGCTCTGCTGAAGCCAGTTACCTTCGGAAAAAGAGTTGGTAGCTCTTGATCC
GGCAAACAAACCACCGCTGGTAGCGGTGGTTTTTTTGTTTGCAAGCAGCAGATTACGCGCAGAAAAAAAG
GATCTCAAGAAGATCCTTTGATCTTTTCTACGGGGTCTGACGCTCAGTGGAACGAAAACTCACGTTAAGG
GATTTTGGTCATGAGATTATCAAAAAGGATCTTCACCTAGATCCTTTTAAATTAAAAATGAAGTTTTAAA
TCAATCTAAAGTATATATGAGTAAACTTGGTCTGACAGTTACCAATGCTTAATCAGTGAGGCACCTATCT
CAGCGATCTGTCTATTTCGTTCATCCATAGTTGCCTGACTCCCCGTCGTGTAGATAACTACGATACGGGA
GGGCTTACCATCTGGCCCCAGTGCTGCAATGATACCGCGCGACCCACGCTCACCGGCTCCAGATTTATCA
GCAATAAACCAGCCAGCCGGAAGGGCCGAGCGCAGAAGTGGTCCTGCAACTTTATCCGCCTCCATCCAGT
CTATTAATTGTTGCCGGGAAGCTAGAGTAAGTAGTTCGCCAGTTAATAGTTTGCGCAACGTTGTTGCCAT
TGCTACAGGCATCGTGGTGTCACGCTCGTCGTTTGGTATGGCTTCATTCAGCTCCGGTTCCCAACGATCA
AGGCGAGTTACATGATCCCCCATGTTGTGCAAAAAAGCGGTTAGCTCCTTCGGTCCTCCGATCGTTGTCA
GAAGTAAGTTGGCCGCAGTGTTATCACTCATGGTTATGGCAGCACTGCATAATTCTCTTACTGTCATGCC
ATCCGTAAGATGCTTTTCTGTGACTGGTGAGTACTCAACCAAGTCATTCTGAGAATAGTGTATGCGGCGA
CCGAGTTGCTCTTGCCCGGCGTCAATACGGGATAATACCGCGCCACATAGCAGAACTTTAAAAGTGCTCA
TCATTGGAAAACGTTCTTCGGGGCGAAAACTCTCAAGGATCTTACCGCTGTTGAGATCCAGTTCGATGTA
ACCCACTCGTGCACCCAACTGATCTTCAGCATCTTTTACTTTCACCAGCGTTTCTGGGTGAGCAAAAACA
GGAAGGCAAAATGCCGCAAAAAAGGGAATAAGGGCGACACGGAAATGTTGAATACTCATACTCTTCCTTT
TTCAATATTATTGAAGCATTTATCAGGGTTATTGTCTCATGAGCGGATACATATTTGAATGTATTTAGAA
AAATAAACAAATAGGGGTTCCGCGCACATTTCCCCGAAAAGTGCCACCTGACGTCTAAGAAACCATTATT
ATCATGACATTAACC
Features (pLannotate 1.2.2; 7 found; start..end, strand, type, name):
     29..72      -  terminator     bacterial terminator: putative bacterial transcription terminator
     75..96      +  misc_feature   BioBrick prefix: BioBrick prefix for parts that do not start with "ATG"
    112..807     +  CDS            mScarlet-I: mScarlet-I is a basic (constitutively fluorescent) red fluorescent protein published in 2016, derived from synthetic construct. It is reported to be a rapidly-maturing monomer with moderate acid sensitivity.
    903..923     +  misc_feature   BioBrick suffix: universal suffix for all parts
   1100..1688    -  rep_origin     ori: high-copy-number ColE1/pMB1/pBR322/pUC origin of replication
   1859..2719    -  CDS            AmpR: β-lactamase; bla; confers resistance to ampicillin, carbenicillin, and related antibiotics
   2720..2824    -  promoter       AmpR promoter: bla
