[The description below was written by a language model from this plasmid's Addgene catalogue record and pLannotate feature annotations shown in this document.]
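Description:
C108m is a synthetic-biology part plasmid from a MoClo Golden Gate assembly toolkit. It carries a coding-sequence ("CD" position) part in the DVA backbone, a small destination/storage vector of about 2.1 kb. The whole plasmid is roughly 2.9 kb and is maintained in E. coli through a high-copy ColE1/pUC-type origin of replication. Selection relies on ampicillin resistance from a β-lactamase gene driven by its native bla promoter.

The insert of about 790 bp encodes mScarlet-I, a monomeric, rapidly maturing red fluorescent protein, here codon-optimized for E. coli. It is fused at its C terminus to the pdt3 degradation tag. This tag belongs to the protein degradation tag family recognised by the Mesoplasma florum Lon (mf-Lon) protease, which is orthogonal to the native E. coli degradation machinery, so reporter turnover can be controlled by supplying that protease. The feature table annotates the mScarlet-I open reading frame but not the tag, which presumably lies in the unannotated stretch between the end of that frame and the downstream flank. The part sits between BioBrick prefix and suffix sequences, with a putative bacterial transcription terminator upstream that insulates the cloning site.

No promoter, ribosome binding site or terminator for the reporter is annotated, as expected for a basic part that is not expressed on its own. It is meant to be released by type IIS restriction and combined with promoter, UTR and terminator parts into complete transcription units. Typical uses are building a red reporter for bacterial genetic circuits or cell-free prototyping, particularly where tunable protein degradation is needed to follow dynamic behaviour.
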