Addgene plasmid #121010: C108m
Purpose: MoClo golden gate assembly CD part for mScarlet-I-pdt3 (fast-folding mScarlet variant, codon-optimized for E. col, with pdt3 degradation tag; see https://www.fpbase.org/protein/mscarlet-i/).
Depositing lab: Richard Murray. Depositing organization: California Institute of Technology.
Backbone
  Vector backbone: DVA
  Backbone size w/o insert (bp): 2100
  Vector type: Synthetic Biology
Growth in bacteria
  Bacterial resistance: Ampicillin, 100 μg/mL
  Growth temperature: 37°C
  Growth strain: JM109
  Copy number: High Copy
Gene/Insert
  Gene/Insert name: mScarlet-I codon optimized with pdt3 tag
  Species: Synthetic
  Insert size (bp): 788
  Tag / fusion protein: pdt3 mfLon degradation tag (C terminal on insert)
  Cloning method: Gibson Cloning
  Sequencing primers: 5′ AAATAGGCGTATCACGAGGCA; 3′ TTACCGCCTTTGAGTGAGCTG
Terms and licenses: Academic/Nonprofit Terms; Industry Terms: Not Available to Industry
Depositor comments: Please see Supplemental Documents for annotated Genbank file.
How to cite: C108m was a gift from Richard Murray (Addgene plasmid # 121010 ; http://n2t.net/addgene:121010 ; RRID:Addgene_121010)
